>Addgene plasmid #159835 | pSEM255 - sgRNA mosTI Pmlc-2_GFP | addgene full sequence | sequence record 317866 | Addgene NGS Result
GTAAAACGACGGCCAGTCATGCATAATCCGCACGCATCTGGAATAAGGAAGTGCCATTCCGCCTGACCTC
GCCTCCCCGCACACTCAACACAGCGAGCGGCGGAACCCGCGGGGTGTCGGCCGCTCGGACACGCTTCCCG
TATATAACGACGCGGCGCGCGTCAAGTTGTGCAGACACATCCTATTCACGGTTTAAGAGCTATGCTGGAA
ACAGCATAGCAAGTTTAAATAAGGCTAGTCCGTTATCAACTTGAAAAAGTGGCACCGAGTCGGTGCTTTT
TGTTTTTTGCCCATTTTTTGTAGTTTGAGACTGGAAAAATCGTAAATCAACCATAGTTTTAGGGCAAAAT
TCTCGAAATTTTTCTAAAAATAGGCTAGGTGGAGGCTCAGTGATGATAAGTCTGCGATGGTGGATGCATG
TGTCATGGTCATAGCTGTTTCCTGTGTGAAATTGTTATCCGCTCAGAGGGCACAATCCTATTCCGCGCTA
TCCGACAATCTCCAAGACATTAGGTGGAGTTCAGTTCGGCGTATGGCATATGTCGCTGGAAAGAACATGT
GAGCAAAAGGCCAGCAAAAGGCCAGGAACCGTAAAAAGGCCGCGTTGCTGGCGTTTTTCCATAGGCTCCG
CCCCCCTGACGAGCATCACAAAAATCGACGCTCAAGTCAGAGGTGGCGAAACCCGACAGGACTATAAAGA
TACCAGGCGTTTCCCCCTGGAAGCTCCCTCGTGCGCTCTCCTGTTCCGACCCTGCCGCTTACCGGATACC
TGTCCGCCTTTCTCCCTTCGGGAAGCGTGGCGCTTTCTCATAGCTCACGCTGTAGGTATCTCAGTTCGGT
GTAGGTCGTTCGCTCCAAGCTGGGCTGTGTGCACGAACCCCCCGTTCAGCCCGACCGCTGCGCCTTATCC
GGTAACTATCGTCTTGAGTCCAACCCGGTAAGACACGACTTATCGCCACTGGCAGCAGCCACTGGTAACA
GGATTAGCAGAGCGAGGTATGTAGGCGGTGCTACAGAGTTCTTGAAGTGGTGGCCTAACTACGGCTACAC
TAGAAGAACAGTATTTGGTATCTGCGCTCTGCTGAAGCCAGTTACCTTCGGAAAAAGAGTTGGTAGCTCT
TGATCCGGCAAACAAACCACCGCTGGTAGCGGTGGTTTTTTTGTTTGCAAGCAGCAGATTACGCGCAGAA
AAAAAGGATCTCAAGAAGATCCTTTGATCTTTTCTACGGGGTCTGACGCTCTATTCAACAAAGCCGCCGT
CCCGTCAAGTCAGCGTAAATGGGTAGGGGGCTTCAAATCGTCCTCGTGATACCAATTCGGAGCCTGCTTT
TTTGTACAAACTTGTTGATAATGGCAATTCAAGGATCTTCACCTAGATCCTTTTAAATTAAAAATGAAGT
TTTAAATCAATCTAAAGTATATATGAGTAAACTTGGTCTGACAGTTACCAATGCTTAATCAGTGAGGCAC
CTATCTCAGCGATCTGTCTATTTCGTTCATCCATAGTTGCCTGACTCCCCGTCGTGTAGATAACTACGAT
ACGGGAGGGCTTACCATCTGGCCCCAGTGCTGCAATGATACCGCGAGAGCCACGCTCACCGGCTCCAGAT
TTATCAGCAATAAACCAGCCAGCCGGAAGGGCCGAGCGCAGAAGTGGTCCTGCAACTTTATCCGCCTCCA
TCCAGTCTATTAATTGTTGCCGGGAAGCTAGAGTAAGTAGTTCGCCAGTTAATAGTTTGCGCAACGTTGT
TGCCATTGCTACAGGCATCGTGGTGTCACGCTCGTCGTTTGGTATGGCTTCATTCAGCTCCGGTTCCCAA
CGATCAAGGCGAGTTACATGATCCCCCATGTTGTGCAAAAAAGCGGTTAGCTCCTTCGGTCCTCCGATCG
TTGTCAGAAGTAAGTTGGCCGCAGTGTTATCACTCATGGTTATGGCAGCACTGCATAATTCTCTTACTGT
CATGCCATCCGTAAGATGCTTTTCTGTGACTGGTGAGTACTCAACCAAGTCATTCTGAGAATAGTGTATG
CGGCGACCGAGTTGCTCTTGCCCGGCGTCAATACGGGATAATACCGCGCCACATAGCAGAACTTTAAAAG
TGCTCATCATTGGAAAACGTTCTTCGGGGCGAAAACTCTCAAGGATCTTACCGCTGTTGAGATCCAGTTC
GATGTAACCCACTCGTGCACCCAACTGATCTTCAGCATCTTTTACTTTCACCAGCGTTTCTGGGTGAGCA
AAAACAGGAAGGCAAAATGCCGCAAAAAAGGGAATAAGGGCGACACGGAAATGTTGAATACTCATACTCT
TCCTTTTTCAATATTATTGAAGCATTTATCAGGGTTATTGTCTCATGAGCGGATACATATTTGAATGTAT
TTAGAAAAATAAACAAATAGGGGTTCCGCGCACATTTCCCCGAAAAGTGCCAGATACCTGAAACAAAACC
CATCGTACGGCCAAGGAAGTCTCCAATAACTGTGATCCACCACAAGCGCCAGGGTTTTCCCAGTCACGAC
GTT
Features (pLannotate 1.2.2; 7 found; start..end, strand, type, name):
    209..276     +  misc_RNA       tracrRNA (fragment): trans-activating CRISPR RNA for the Streptococcus pyogenes CRISPR/Cas9 system
    450..465     -  protein_bind   lac operator (fragment): The lac repressor binds to the lac operator to inhibit transcription in E. coli. This inhibition can be relieved by adding lactose or isopropyl-β-D-thiogalactopyranoside (IPTG). lac repressor encoded by lacI
    616..1204    -  rep_origin     ori: high-copy-number ColE1/pMB1/pBR322/pUC origin of replication
   1321..1345    -  protein_bind   attB1: mutant version of attB; recombination site for the Gateway® BP reaction BP Clonase™
   1445..2305    -  CDS            AmpR: β-lactamase; bla; confers resistance to ampicillin, carbenicillin, and related antibiotics
   2306..2410    -  promoter       AmpR promoter: bla
   2497..17      -  CDS            lacZα (fragment) (across the origin): LacZα fragment of β-galactosidase; lacZ fragment
