[The description below was written by a language model from this plasmid's Addgene catalogue record and pLannotate feature annotations shown in this document.]
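Description:
pSEM255 - sgRNA mosTI Pmlc-2_GFP is a small (about 2.5 kb) worm expression plasmid built on the pTwist Amp High Copy backbone, designed to supply a single guide RNA in C. elegans for the MosTI (modular safe-harbor transgene insertion) system. In bacteria it replicates from a high-copy ColE1/pUC-type origin and is selected with ampicillin through the β-lactamase gene driven by its native bla promoter. The remaining backbone annotations, namely short fragments of lacZα and the lac operator and an attB1 Gateway recombination site, appear to be vestiges of the synthesis vector rather than functional parts of the payload.

The only annotated payload element is a fragment of the Streptococcus pyogenes tracrRNA, which corresponds to the scaffold portion of a Cas9 sgRNA. The spacer sequence and the promoter driving sgRNA transcription are not annotated in the feature table, and the record does not state which promoter is used. No Cas9 coding sequence is present, so the nuclease must be provided from another source.

According to the catalogue entry, the plasmid is used for single-copy or extrachromosomal array insertion by MosTI with split Pmlc-2 GFP selection. By name, the guide targets a MosTI landing site of the Pmlc-2 GFP type. In a split-marker design, a genomic landing site and a separate targeting construct each carry an incomplete part of a marker, so that only correct repair of the Cas9-induced break reconstitutes a functional marker. Here that marker is GFP under the mlc-2 promoter, giving a fluorescence readout to identify integrants. The GFP cassette itself is not on this plasmid.
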