Addgene plasmid #159835: pSEM255 - sgRNA mosTI Pmlc-2_GFP
Purpose: Single copy or array insertion by MosTI using split Pmlc-2 GFP selection
Depositing lab: Christian Froekjaer-Jensen. Depositing organization: King Abdullah University of Science and Technology (KAUST). Publication: Modular safe-harbor transgene insertion (MosTI) for targeted single-copy and extrachromosomal array integration in C. elegans. El Mouridi S, Alkhaldi F, Frokjaer-Jensen C. G3 (Bethesda). 2022 Jul 28. pii: 6651068. doi: 10.1093/g3journal/jkac184. PubMed 35900171.
Backbone
  Vector backbone: pTwist+Amp+High+Copy
  Vector type: Worm Expression
Growth in bacteria
  Bacterial resistance: Ampicillin, 100 μg/mL
  Growth temperature: 37°C
  Growth strain: DH5alpha
  Copy number: High Copy
Gene/Insert
  Gene/Insert name: sgRNA mosTI Pmlc-2_GFP
  Species: C. elegans (nematode)
  Mutation: Not applicable
  Cloning method: Unknown
Terms and licenses: Academic/Nonprofit Terms; Industry Terms: Not Available to Industry
Depositor comments: See www.wormbuilder.org for more information. Please visit https://www.biorxiv.org/content/10.1101/2022.04.19.488726v3 for bioRxiv preprint.
How to cite: pSEM255 - sgRNA mosTI Pmlc-2_GFP was a gift from Christian Froekjaer-Jensen (Addgene plasmid # 159835 ; http://n2t.net/addgene:159835 ; RRID:Addgene_159835)
